Addgene plasmid #163957: pET26b(+)-ATI_QconCAT_1
Purpose: Exression of ATI QconCAT protein in E. coli expression strains (BL21). Encodes a concatemer of tryptic peptides from wheat amylase/trypsin inhibitors. Used as standard for LC-MS-based quantification.
Depositing lab: Stefan Tenzer. Depositing organization: Universitaetsmedizin Mainz. Publication: Hybrid QconCAT-Based Targeted Absolute and Data-Independent Acquisition-Based Label-Free Quantification Enables In-Depth Proteomic Characterization of Wheat Amylase/Trypsin Inhibitor Extracts. Sielaff M, Curella V, Neerukonda M, Afzal M, El Hassouni K, Distler U, Schuppan D, Longin CFH, Tenzer S. J Proteome Res. 2021 Jan 28. doi: 10.1021/acs.jproteome.0c00752. PubMed 33507751.
Backbone
  Vector backbone: pET26b(+)
  Backbone manufacturer: Merck KGaA
  Backbone size w/o insert (bp): 5360
  Total vector size (bp): 6656
  Vector type: Bacterial Expression
Growth in bacteria
  Bacterial resistance: Kanamycin, 50 μg/mL
  Growth temperature: 37°C
  Growth strain: DH5alpha
  Copy number: Unknown
Gene/Insert
  Gene/Insert name: ATI QconCAT
  Species: Synthetic
  Insert size (bp): 1431
  Promoter: T7 promoter
  Tag / fusion protein: polyhistidine tag (C terminal on backbone)
  Cloning method: Restriction Enzyme; 5′ cloning site NdeI (not destroyed); 3′ cloning site XhoI (not destroyed)
  Sequencing primers: 5′ AATACGACTCACTATAGG; 3′ GCTAGTTATTGCTCAGCGG
Terms and licenses: Academic/Nonprofit Terms; Industry Terms: Not Available to Industry
How to cite: pET26b(+)-ATI_QconCAT_1 was a gift from Stefan Tenzer (Addgene plasmid # 163957 ; http://n2t.net/addgene:163957 ; RRID:Addgene_163957)
