[The description below was written by a language model from this plasmid's Addgene catalogue record and pLannotate feature annotations shown in this document.]
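Description:
pET26b(+)-ATI_QconCAT_1 is a bacterial expression plasmid built on the pET26b(+) backbone for producing a synthetic QconCAT protein in T7 RNA polymerase-expressing E. coli strains such as BL21. It is about 6.65 kb and is selected with kanamycin through an aph(3')-Ia KanR gene. It replicates from a pBR322-type ColE1 origin accompanied by the bom region and the rop gene, which holds copy number down; the record lists copy number as unknown. An f1 origin is also present, along with short tetracycline-resistance fragments and other vestigial backbone sequences that the automated annotation picks up but that have no functional role.

The 1,431 bp synthetic insert was cloned between NdeI and XhoI, both of which are retained. Use of NdeI would normally remove the periplasmic leader of this backbone, and no leader is annotated. Transcription is driven by a T7 promoter with an adjacent lac operator, followed by the T7 gene 10 ribosome binding site and closed by the T7 terminator. The lacI gene on the plasmid supplies repressor, so expression is IPTG-inducible. The open reading frame is a concatemer of tryptic peptides from wheat amylase/trypsin inhibitors. Accordingly, the feature table detects fragments matching several Triticum aestivum alpha-amylase, alpha-amylase/trypsin and chymotrypsin inhibitor entries rather than any complete gene. A backbone-encoded C-terminal polyhistidine tag allows affinity purification.

After trypsin digestion, the purified protein releases its constituent peptides together, and these serve as standards for LC-MS-based absolute quantification of ATI proteins in wheat extracts.
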