Features (pLannotate 1.2.2; 24 found; start..end, strand, type, name):
      1..19      +  promoter       T7 promoter: promoter for bacteriophage T7 RNA polymerase
     20..44      +  protein_bind   lac operator: The lac repressor binds to the lac operator to inhibit transcription in E. coli. This inhibition can be relieved by adding lactose or isopropyl-β-D-thiogalactopyranoside (IPTG). lac repressor encoded by lacI
     59..81      +  RBS            RBS: efficient ribosome binding site from bacteriophage T7 gene 10 (Olins and Rangwala, 1989)
    119..205     +  CDS            IAA1_WHEAT (fragment): Experimental evidence at protein level: Swiss-Prot protein existence level 1. Alpha-amylase inhibitor. From Triticum aestivum (Wheat).
    242..412     +  CDS            IMA1 (fragment): IAA2_WHEAT - Experimental evidence at protein level: Swiss-Prot protein existence level 1. Alpha-amylase inhibitor. From Triticum aestivum (Wheat).
    407..805     +  CDS            IAAC3_WHEAT (fragment): Experimental evidence at protein level: Swiss-Prot protein existence level 1. Alpha-amylase/trypsin inhibitor. It could be involved in insect defense mechanisms. From Triticum aestivum (Wheat).
    785..973     +  CDS            IAAC2_WHEAT (fragment): Experimental evidence at protein level: Swiss-Prot protein existence level 1. Alpha-amylase/trypsin inhibitor. It could be involved in insect defense mechanisms. From Triticum aestivum (Wheat).
   1211..1333    +  CDS            ICIW2_WHEAT (fragment): Experimental evidence at protein level: Swiss-Prot protein existence level 1. Inhibits bovine, insect and wheat chymotrypsins. Inhibits bovine chymotrypsin with Ki of 0.6 nM. Does not inhibit human or wheat alpha-amylases, bovine pancreatic trypsin, or trypsin-like activity isolated from wheat. From Triticum aestivum (Wheat).
   1364..1459    +  CDS            IHA-B1-2 (fragment): IAA3_WHEAT - Experimental evidence at protein level: Swiss-Prot protein existence level 1. Alpha-amylase inhibitor. From Triticum aestivum (Wheat).
   1517..1534    +  CDS            9xHis (fragment): 9xHis affinity tag
   1544..1593    +  CDS            SET1 (fragment): solubility-enhancement tag derived from T7 phage gene 10B
   1601..1648    +  terminator     T7 terminator: transcription terminator for bacteriophage T7 RNA polymerase
   1685..2113    +  rep_origin     f1 ori (sequence partly withheld): f1 bacteriophage origin of replication; arrow indicates direction of (+) strand synthesis
   2166..2223    +  promoter       AmpR promoter (fragment): bla
   2232..3047    -  CDS            KanR: aminoglycoside phosphotransferase; aph(3')-Ia; confers resistance to kanamycin in bacteria or G418 (Geneticin®) in eukaryotes
   3169..3757    +  rep_origin     ori: high-copy-number ColE1/pMB1/pBR322/pUC origin of replication
   3943..4082    -  misc_feature   bom: basis of mobility region from pBR322
   4184..4375    -  CDS            rop: Rop protein, which maintains plasmids at low copy number; rop
   4392..4772    +  CDS            YPB1_ECOLX: Protein predicted: Swiss-Prot protein existence level 4. From Escherichia coli.
   4844..5135    -  CDS            TcR (fragment): tetracycline efflux protein; tet; confers resistance to tetracycline
   5150..5171    -  protein_bind   CAP binding site: CAP binding activates transcription in the presence of cAMP. E. coli catabolite activator protein
   5184..6266    -  CDS            lacI: lac repressor; lacI; The lac repressor binds to the lac operator to inhibit transcription in E. coli. This inhibition can be relieved by adding lactose or isopropyl-β-D-thiogalactopyranoside (IPTG).
   6267..6344    -  promoter       lacI promoter: lacI
   6352..6631    -  CDS            TcR (fragment): tetracycline efflux protein; tet; confers resistance to tetracycline
>Addgene plasmid #163957 | pET26b(+)-ATI_QconCAT_1 | addgene full sequence | sequence record 321834 | Addgene NGS Result
TAATACGACTCACTATAGGGGAATTGTGAGCGGATAACAATTCCCCTCTAGAAATAATTTTGTTTAACTT
TAAGAAGGAGATATACATATGGCGGGCAAATACGTTGTTGATACCAGCAAACTGACCGCGGCGAGCATTA
CCGCGGTGTGCCGTCTGCCGATTGTTGTTGATGCGAGCGGTGACGGCGCGTACGTGTGCAAAGATTGCTG
CCAGCAACTGGCGGACATCAGCGAGTGGTGCCGTAGCCACAACAGCGGTCCGTGGAGCTGGTGCAACCCG
GCGACCGGCTATAAGCTGCAGTGCGTTGGTAGCCAAGTGCCGGAGGCGGTTCTGCGTGACTGCTGCCAAC
AACTGGCGGACATCAACAACGAATGGTGCCGTAGCGTTTACCAGGAGCTGGGTGTGCGTGAATATGTTGC
GCAGCAAACCTGCGGTGTGGGCATTGTTGGCAGCCCGGTGAGCACCGAGCCGGGTAACACCCCGCGTGAT
TACGTTCTGCAGCAAACCTGCGGCACCTTCACCCCGGGTAGCAAACTGCCGGAATGGATGACCAGCGCGA
GCATCTTTAGCCCGATGAAGCCGTACCTGGCGAAACTGTATTGCTGCCAGGAGCTGGCGGAAATTCCGCA
GCAATGCCGTCTGACCGCGGCGAGCATCACCGCGGTGTGCAAGCTGCCGATCGTTATTGACGCGAGCGGT
GGCCGTTACTTTATTGCGCTGCCGGTGCCGAGCCAACCGGTTGATCCGCGTAGCGGTAACGTGGGCGAGA
GCGGTCTGATTGACCTGCCGGGTTGCCCGCGTGAATATGTGGCGCAGCAAACCTGCGGCATCAGCATTAG
CGGTAGCGCGGTTAGCACCGAACCGGGCAACACCCCGCGTGATTGCTGCCAACAGCTGGCGGACATCAGC
GAATGGCCGCGTATGGCGGTTACCCTGTGGAGCATTTGGTATGCGCGTAGCCACAATAGCGGCCCGTGGA
GCTGGTGCGATCCGGCGACCGGTTACAAGCTGTACTGCTGCCAAGAGCTGGCGGAAATCAGCCAGCAATG
CCGTATTGAAACCCCGGGCAGCCCGTACCTGGCGAAACAGCAATGCTGCGGCGAGCTGGCGAACATCCCG
CAACAGTGCCGTATTGAAATGCCGGGTCCGCCGTATCTGGCGAAGCAGGAGTGCTGCGAACAACTGGCGA
ACATCCCGCAGCAATGCCGTACCAGCATTTACACCTGCTATGAGGGTGTGGGCCTGCCGGTTGATCCGCT
GCAGGGTTGCCACTACTATGTGACCAGCCAAACCTGCGGTTTTGTGCCGCTGCTGCCGATCGAAGTTATG
AAATTAACTGCGGCGAGCGTGCCGGCGGTTTGCAAGGTGCCGGCGCTGCCGGGTTGCCGTCCGGTTCTGA
AACTGCAGTGCGTGGGTAACCAAGTTCCGGAAGCGATTCAGCGTGACTGCTGCCAACAACTGGCGCATAT
CAGCGAATGGTGCCGCATCGGTGACTACGCGGGTATCAAGCTCGAGCACCACCACCACCACCACTGAGAT
CCGGCTGCTAACAAAGCCCGAAAGGAAGCTGAGTTGGCTGCTGCCACCGCTGAGCAATAACTAGCATAAC
CCCTTGGGGCCTCTAAACGGGTCTTGAGGGGTTTTTTGCTGAAAGGAGGAACTATATCCGGATTGGCGAA
TGGG
[124 nt withheld, positions 1685-1808]
C
[91 nt withheld, positions 1810-1900]
A
[49 nt withheld, positions 1902-1950]
CCTTTGACGTTGGAGTCCACGTTCTTT
[37 nt withheld, positions 1978-2014]
ACCCTATCTCGGTCTATTCTTTTGATTTATAAGGGATTTTGCCGATTTCGGCCTATTGGTTAAAAAATGA
GCTGATTTAACAAAAATTTAACGCGAATTTTAACAAAATATTAACGCTTACAATTTAGGTGGCACTTTTC
GGGGAAATGTGCGCGGAACCCCTATTTGTTTATTTTTCTAAATACATTCAAATATGTATCCGCTCATGAA
TTAATTCTTAGAAAAACTCATCGAGCATCAAATGAAACTGCAATTTATTCATATCAGGATTATCAATACC
ATATTTTTGAAAAAGCCGTTTCTGTAATGAAGGAGAAAACTCACCGAGGCAGTTCCATAGGATGGCAAGA
TCCTGGTATCGGTCTGCGATTCCGACTCGTCCAACATCAATACAACCTATTAATTTCCCCTCGTCAAAAA
TAAGGTTATCAAGTGAGAAATCACCATGAGTGACGACTGAATCCGGTGAGAATGGCAAAAGTTTATGCAT
TTCTTTCCAGACTTGTTCAACAGGCCAGCCATTACGCTCGTCATCAAAATCACTCGCATCAACCAAACCG
TTATTCATTCGTGATTGCGCCTGAGCGAGACGAAATACGCGATCGCTGTTAAAAGGACAATTACAAACAG
GAATCGAATGCAACCGGCGCAGGAACACTGCCAGCGCATCAACAATATTTTCACCTGAATCAGGATATTC
TTCTAATACCTGGAATGCTGTTTTCCCGGGGATCGCAGTGGTGAGTAACCATGCATCATCAGGAGTACGG
ATAAAATGCTTGATGGTCGGAAGAGGCATAAATTCCGTCAGCCAGTTTAGTCTGACCATCTCATCTGTAA
CATCATTGGCAACGCTACCTTTGCCATGTTTCAGAAACAACTCTGGCGCATCGGGCTTCCCATACAATCG
ATAGATTGTCGCACCTGATTGCCCGACATTATCGCGAGCCCATTTATACCCATATAAATCAGCATCCATG
TTGGAATTTAATCGCGGCCTAGAGCAAGACGTTTCCCGTTGAATATGGCTCATAACACCCCTTGTATTAC
TGTTTATGTAAGCAGACAGTTTTATTGTTCATGACCAAAATCCCTTAACGTGAGTTTTCGTTCCACTGAG
CGTCAGACCCCGTAGAAAAGATCAAAGGATCTTCTTGAGATCCTTTTTTTCTGCGCGTAATCTGCTGCTT
GCAAACAAAAAAACCACCGCTACCAGCGGTGGTTTGTTTGCCGGATCAAGAGCTACCAACTCTTTTTCCG
AAGGTAACTGGCTTCAGCAGAGCGCAGATACCAAATACTGTCCTTCTAGTGTAGCCGTAGTTAGGCCACC
ACTTCAAGAACTCTGTAGCACCGCCTACATACCTCGCTCTGCTAATCCTGTTACCAGTGGCTGCTGCCAG
TGGCGATAAGTCGTGTCTTACCGGGTTGGACTCAAGACGATAGTTACCGGATAAGGCGCAGCGGTCGGGC
TGAACGGGGGGTTCGTGCACACAGCCCAGCTTGGAGCGAACGACCTACACCGAACTGAGATACCTACAGC
GTGAGCTATGAGAAAGCGCCACGCTTCCCGAAGGGAGAAAGGCGGACAGGTATCCGGTAAGCGGCAGGGT
CGGAACAGGAGAGCGCACGAGGGAGCTTCCAGGGGGAAACGCCTGGTATCTTTATAGTCCTGTCGGGTTT
CGCCACCTCTGACTTGAGCGTCGATTTTTGTGATGCTCGTCAGGGGGGCGGAGCCTATGGAAAAACGCCA
GCAACGCGGCCTTTTTACGGTTCCTGGCCTTTTGCTGGCCTTTTGCTCACATGTTCTTTCCTGCGTTATC
CCCTGATTCTGTGGATAACCGTATTACCGCCTTTGAGTGAGCTGATACCGCTCGCCGCAGCCGAACGACC
GAGCGCAGCGAGTCAGTGAGCGAGGAAGCGGAAGAGCGCCTGATGCGGTATTTTCTCCTTACGCATCTGT
GCGGTATTTCACACCGCAATGGTGCACTCTCAGTACAATCTGCTCTGATGCCGCATAGTTAAGCCAGTAT
ACACTCCGCTATCGCTACGTGACTGGGTCATGGCTGCGCCCCGACACCCGCCAACACCCGCTGACGCGCC
CTGACGGGCTTGTCTGCTCCCGGCATCCGCTTACAGACAAGCTGTGACCGTCTCCGGGAGCTGCATGTGT
CAGAGGTTTTCACCGTCATCACCGAAACGCGCGAGGCAGCTGCGGTAAAGCTCATCAGCGTGGTCGTGAA
GCGATTCACAGATGTCTGCCTGTTCATCCGCGTCCAGCTCGTTGAGTTTCTCCAGAAGCGTTAATGTCTG
GCTTCTGATAAAGCGGGCCATGTTAAGGGCGGTTTTTTCCTGTTTGGTCACTGATGCCTCCGTGTAAGGG
GGATTTCTGTTCATGGGGGTAATGATACCGATGAAACGAGAGAGGATGCTCACGATACGGGTTACTGATG
ATGAACATGCCCGGTTACTGGAACGTTGTGAGGGTAAACAACTGGCGGTATGGATGCGGCGGGACCAGAG
AAAAATCACTCAGGGTCAATGCCAGCGCTTCGTTAATACAGATGTAGGTGTTCCACAGGGTAGCCAGCAG
CATCCTGCGATGCAGATCCGGAACATAATGGTGCAGGGCGCTGACTTCCGCGTTTCCAGACTTTACGAAA
CACGGAAACCGAAGACCATTCATGTTGTTGCTCAGGTCGCAGACGTTTTGCAGCAGCAGTCGCTTCACGT
TCGCTCGCGTATCGGTGATTCATTCTGCTAACCAGTAAGGCAACCCCGCCAGCCTAGCCGGGTCCTCAAC
GACAGGAGCACGATCATGCGCACCCGTGGGGCCGCCATGCCGGCGATAATGGCCTGCTTCTCGCCGAAAC
GTTTGGTGGCGGGACCAGTGACGAAGGCTTGAGCGAGGGCGTGCAAGATTCCGAATACCGCAAGCGACAG
GCCGATCATCGTCGCGCTCCAGCGAAAGCGGTCCTCGCCGAAAATGACCCAGAGCGCTGCCGGCACCTGT
CCTACGAGTTGCATGATAAAGAAGACAGTCATAAGTGCGGCGACGATAGTCATGCCCCGCGCCCACCGGA
AGGAGCTGACTGGGTTGAAGGCTCTCAAGGGCATCGGTCGAGATCCCGGTGCCTAATGAGTGAGCTAACT
TACATTAATTGCGTTGCGCTCACTGCCCGCTTTCCAGTCGGGAAACCTGTCGTGCCAGCTGCATTAATGA
ATCGGCCAACGCGCGGGGAGAGGCGGTTTGCGTATTGGGCGCCAGGGTGGTTTTTCTTTTCACCAGTGAG
ACGGGCAACAGCTGATTGCCCTTCACCGCCTGGCCCTGAGAGAGTTGCAGCAAGCGGTCCACGCTGGTTT
GCCCCAGCAGGCGAAAATCCTGTTTGATGGTGGTTAACGGCGGGATATAACATGAGCTGTCTTCGGTATC
GTCGTATCCCACTACCGAGATATCCGCACCAACGCGCAGCCCGGACTCGGTAATGGCGCGCATTGCGCCC
AGCGCCATCTGATCGTTGGCAACCAGCATCGCAGTGGGAACGATGCCCTCATTCAGCATTTGCATGGTTT
GTTGAAAACCGGACATGGCACTCCAGTCGCCTTCCCGTTCCGCTATCGGCTGAATTTGATTGCGAGTGAG
ATATTTATGCCAGCCAGCCAGACGCAGACGCGCCGAGACAGAACTTAATGGGCCCGCTAACAGCGCGATT
TGCTGGTGACCCAATGCGACCAGATGCTCCACGCCCAGTCGCGTACCGTCTTCATGGGAGAAAATAATAC
TGTTGATGGGTGTCTGGTCAGAGACATCAAGAAATAACGCCGGAACATTAGTGCAGGCAGCTTCCACAGC
AATGGCATCCTGGTCATCCAGCGGATAGTTAATGATCAGCCCACTGACGCGTTGCGCGAGAAGATTGTGC
ACCGCCGCTTTACAGGCTTCGACGCCGCTTCGTTCTACCATCGACACCACCACGCTGGCACCCAGTTGAT
CGGCGCGAGATTTAATCGCCGCGACAATTTGCGACGGCGCGTGCAGGGCCAGACTGGAGGTGGCAACGCC
AATCAGCAACGACTGTTTGCCCGCCAGTTGTTGTGCCACGCGGTTGGGAATGTAATTCAGCTCCGCCATC
GCCGCTTCCACTTTTTCCCGCGTTTTCGCAGAAACGTGGCTGGCCTGGTTCACCACGCGGGAAACGGTCT
GATAAGAGACACCGGCATACTCTGCGACATCGTATAACGTTACTGGTTTCACATTCACCACCCTGAATTG
ACTCTCTTCCGGGCGCTATCATGCCATACCGCGAAAGGTTTTGCGCCATTCGATGGTGTCCGGGATCTCG
ACGCTCTCCCTTATGCGACTCCTGCATTAGGAAGCAGCCCAGTAGTAGGTTGAGGCCGTTGAGCACCGCC
GCCGCAAGGAATGGTGCATGCAAGGAGATGGCGCCCAACAGTCCCCCGGCCACGGGGCCTGCCACCATAC
CCACGCCGAAACAAGCGCTCATGAGCCCGAAGTGGCGAGCCCGATCTTCCCCATCGGTGATGTCGGCGAT
ATAGGCGCCAGCAACCGCACCTGTGGCGCCGGTGATGCCGGCCACGATGCGTCCGGCGTAGAGGATCGAG
ATCTCGATCCCGCGAAAT
