>Addgene plasmid #163957 | pET26b(+)-ATI_QconCAT_1 | depositor partial sequence | sequence record 318087 | Insert including restriction sites NdeI and XhoI used for cloning
CATATGGCGGGCAAATACGTTGTTGATACCAGCAAACTGACCGCGGCGAGCATTACCGCGGTGTGCCGTC
TGCCGATTGTTGTTGATGCGAGCGGTGACGGCGCGTACGTGTGCAAAGATTGCTGCCAGCAACTGGCGGA
CATCAGCGAGTGGTGCCGTAGCCACAACAGCGGTCCGTGGAGCTGGTGCAACCCGGCGACCGGCTATAAG
CTGCAGTGCGTTGGTAGCCAAGTGCCGGAGGCGGTTCTGCGTGACTGCTGCCAACAACTGGCGGACATCA
ACAACGAATGGTGCCGTAGCGTTTACCAGGAGCTGGGTGTGCGTGAATATGTTGCGCAGCAAACCTGCGG
TGTGGGCATTGTTGGCAGCCCGGTGAGCACCGAGCCGGGTAACACCCCGCGTGATTACGTTCTGCAGCAA
ACCTGCGGCACCTTCACCCCGGGTAGCAAACTGCCGGAATGGATGACCAGCGCGAGCATCTTTAGCCCGA
TGAAGCCGTACCTGGCGAAACTGTATTGCTGCCAGGAGCTGGCGGAAATTCCGCAGCAATGCCGTCTGAC
CGCGGCGAGCATCACCGCGGTGTGCAAGCTGCCGATCGTTATTGACGCGAGCGGTGGCCGTTACTTTATT
GCGCTGCCGGTGCCGAGCCAACCGGTTGATCCGCGTAGCGGTAACGTGGGCGAGAGCGGTCTGATTGACC
TGCCGGGTTGCCCGCGTGAATATGTGGCGCAGCAAACCTGCGGCATCAGCATTAGCGGTAGCGCGGTTAG
CACCGAACCGGGCAACACCCCGCGTGATTGCTGCCAACAGCTGGCGGACATCAGCGAATGGCCGCGTATG
GCGGTTACCCTGTGGAGCATTTGGTATGCGCGTAGCCACAATAGCGGCCCGTGGAGCTGGTGCGATCCGG
CGACCGGTTACAAGCTGTACTGCTGCCAAGAGCTGGCGGAAATCAGCCAGCAATGCCGTATTGAAACCCC
GGGCAGCCCGTACCTGGCGAAACAGCAATGCTGCGGCGAGCTGGCGAACATCCCGCAACAGTGCCGTATT
GAAATGCCGGGTCCGCCGTATCTGGCGAAGCAGGAGTGCTGCGAACAACTGGCGAACATCCCGCAGCAAT
GCCGTACCAGCATTTACACCTGCTATGAGGGTGTGGGCCTGCCGGTTGATCCGCTGCAGGGTTGCCACTA
CTATGTGACCAGCCAAACCTGCGGTTTTGTGCCGCTGCTGCCGATCGAAGTTATGAAATTAACTGCGGCG
AGCGTGCCGGCGGTTTGCAAGGTGCCGGCGCTGCCGGGTTGCCGTCCGGTTCTGAAACTGCAGTGCGTGG
GTAACCAAGTTCCGGAAGCGATTCAGCGTGACTGCTGCCAACAACTGGCGCATATCAGCGAATGGTGCCG
CATCGGTGACTACGCGGGTATCAAGCTCGAG
